Addgene plasmid #158579: pMT_025
Purpose: (Empty Backbone) Lentiviral expression of a customizable open reading frame
Depositing lab: John Doench & David Root. Depositing organization: Broad Institute. Publication: Massively parallel assessment of human variants with base editor screens. Hanna RE, Hegde M, Fagre CR, DeWeirdt PC, Sangree AK, Szegletes Z, Griffith A, Feeley MN, Sanson KR, Baidi Y, Koblan LW, Liu DR, Neal JT, Doench JG. Cell. 2021 Feb 18;184(4):1064-1080.e20. doi: 10.1016/j.cell.2021.01.012. PubMed 33606977.
Backbone
  Vector backbone: pMT
  Vector type: Mammalian Expression, Lentiviral
Growth in bacteria
  Bacterial resistance: Ampicillin, 100 μg/mL
  Growth temperature: 37°C
  Growth strain: NEB Stable
  Copy number: High Copy
Gene/Insert
  Gene/Insert name: None
Terms and licenses: Academic/Nonprofit Terms; Industry Terms: Not Available to Industry
Depositor comments: For questions regarding use of this plasmid, please contact David Root. Please visit https://www.biorxiv.org/content/10.1101/2020.05.17.100818v1 for bioRxiv preprint.
How to cite: pMT_025 was a gift from John Doench & David Root (Addgene plasmid # 158579 ; http://n2t.net/addgene:158579 ; RRID:Addgene_158579)
