[The description below was written by a language model from this plasmid's Addgene catalogue record and pLannotate feature annotations shown in this document.]
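Description:
pMT_025 is an empty lentiviral expression backbone (pMT series) designed to accept a user-supplied open reading frame for delivery into mammalian cells. It is maintained in E. coli as a high-copy plasmid through a ColE1/pUC-type origin and selected with ampicillin via the β-lactamase gene. An f1 origin and remnants of a lac/lacZα cloning region with T3 and T7 promoters are carried over from the parental bacterial vector.

The viral portion has a third-generation, self-inactivating layout. An RSV enhancer/promoter drives a truncated HIV-1 5' LTR, so genomic RNA can be produced in packaging cells without Tat. This is followed by the Ψ packaging signal with a partial gag sequence and the Rev response element for Rev-dependent nuclear export.

Within the provirus, an SV40 early promoter/origin segment precedes a puromycin N-acetyltransferase coding sequence, which allows selection of transduced cells. It is annotated as a near-full-length fragment that ends close to the numbering origin of the circular record. Next come the cPPT/CTS element, which aids nuclear import of the reverse-transcribed genome, and the strong constitutive EF-1α promoter.

A short unannotated gap lies between the EF-1α promoter and the WPRE. This is presumably where the open reading frame is inserted, although the record does not describe the cloning sites or method. The WPRE enhances transcript stability and expression, and the ΔU3 3' LTR inactivates viral promoter activity after integration. An SV40 polyadenylation signal and a second SV40 origin lie downstream of the LTR.

The associated publication concerns base editor screens of human variants, which is consistent with using this backbone to express ORFs or ORF libraries from stably integrated, puromycin-selectable lentivirus.
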