Features (pLannotate 1.2.2; 29 found; start..end, strand, type, name):
     41..158     +  misc_feature   cPPT/CTS: central polypurine tract and central termination sequence of HIV-1
    223..289     +  CDS            small t antigen (fragment): SV40 (simian virus 40) small t antigen
    296..1474    +  promoter       EF-1α promoter: strong constitutive promoter for human elongation factor EF-1α
   1587..2175    +  misc_feature   WPRE: woodchuck hepatitis virus posttranscriptional regulatory element
   2226..2245    +  misc_feature   cPPT/CTS (fragment): central polypurine tract and central termination sequence of HIV-1
   2247..2480    +  LTR            3' LTR (ΔU3): self-inactivating 3' long terminal repeat (LTR) from HIV-1
   2558..2679    +  polyA_signal   SV40 poly(A) signal: SV40 polyadenylation signal
   2719..2854    +  rep_origin     SV40 ori: SV40 origin of replication
   2875..2893    -  promoter       T7 promoter: promoter for bacteriophage T7 RNA polymerase
   2901..3056    +  CDS            lacZα (fragment): LacZα fragment of β-galactosidase; lacZ fragment
   3061..3489    +  rep_origin     f1 ori (sequence partly withheld): f1 bacteriophage origin of replication; arrow indicates direction of (+) strand synthesis
   3542..3646    +  promoter       AmpR promoter: bla
   3647..4507    +  CDS            AmpR: β-lactamase; bla; confers resistance to ampicillin, carbenicillin, and related antibiotics
   4678..5266    +  rep_origin     ori: high-copy-number ColE1/pMB1/pBR322/pUC origin of replication
   5449..5541    +  CDS            lacI (fragment): lac repressor; lacI; The lac repressor binds to the lac operator to inhibit transcription in E. coli. This inhibition can be relieved by adding lactose or isopropyl-β-D-thiogalactopyranoside (IPTG).
   5554..5575    +  protein_bind   CAP binding site: CAP binding activates transcription in the presence of cAMP. E. coli catabolite activator protein
   5590..5620    +  promoter       lac promoter: promoter for the E. coli lac operon
   5628..5644    +  protein_bind   lac operator: The lac repressor binds to the lac operator to inhibit transcription in E. coli. This inhibition can be relieved by adding lactose or isopropyl-β-D-thiogalactopyranoside (IPTG). lac repressor encoded by lacI
   5689..5707    +  promoter       T3 promoter: promoter for bacteriophage T3 RNA polymerase
   5735..5961    +  promoter       RSV promoter: Rous sarcoma virus enhancer/promoter
   5962..6142    +  LTR            5' LTR (truncated): truncated 5' long terminal repeat (LTR) from HIV-1
   6189..6314    +  misc_feature   HIV-1 Ψ: packaging signal of human immunodeficiency virus type 1
   6298..6661    +  CDS            HIV-1 gag (fragment): gag protein from human immunodeficiency virus 1; gag
   6807..7040    +  misc_feature   RRE: The Rev response element (RRE) of HIV-1 allows for Rev-dependent mRNA export from the nucleus to the cytoplasm.
   7417..7443    +  CDS            Rev (fragment): human immunodeficiency virus 1 (HIV-1) Rev protein; rev; enhances nuclear export of unspliced and incompletely spliced viral mRNAs
   7450..7473    +  promoter       SV40 promoter (fragment): SV40 early promoter
   7474..7545    +  promoter       SV40 promoter (fragment): SV40 enhancer and early promoter
   7569..7704    +  rep_origin     SV40 ori: SV40 origin of replication
   7750..8346    +  CDS            PuroR (fragment): puromycin N-acetyltransferase; pac from Streptomyces; confers resistance to puromycin
>Addgene plasmid #158579 | pMT_025 | addgene full sequence | sequence record 308776 | Addgene NGS Result
AATTCTAGATCTTGAGACAAATGGCAGTATTCATCCACAATTTTAAAAGAAAAGGGGGGATTGGGGGGTA
CAGTGCAGGGGAAAGAATAGTAGACATAATAGCAACAGACATACAAACTAAAGAATTACAAAAACAAATT
ACAAAAATTCAAAATTTTCGGGTTTATTACAGGGACAGCAGAGATCCACTTTGGCGCCGGCTCGAGGCCT
GCAGGTGCAAAGATGGATAAAGTTTTAAACAGAGAGGAATCTTTGCAGCTAATGGACCTTCTAGGTCTTG
AAAGGAGTGGGAATTGGCTCCGGTGCCCGTCAGTGGGCAGAGCGCACATCGCCCACAGTCCCCGAGAAGT
TGGGGGGAGGGGTCGGCAATTGAACCGGTGCCTAGAGAAGGTGGCGCGGGGTAAACTGGGAAAGTGATGT
CGTGTACTGGCTCCGCCTTTTTCCCGAGGGTGGGGGAGAACCGTATATAAGTGCAGTAGTCGCCGTGAAC
GTTCTTTTTCGCAACGGGTTTGCCGCCAGAACACAGGTAAGTGCCGTGTGTGGTTCCCGCGGGCCTGGCC
TCTTTACGGGTTATGGCCCTTGCGTGCCTTGAATTACTTCCACCTGGCTGCAGTACGTGATTCTTGATCC
CGAGCTTCGGGTTGGAAGTGGGTGGGAGAGTTCGAGGCCTTGCGCTTAAGGAGCCCCTTCGCCTCGTGCT
TGAGTTGAGGCCTGGCCTGGGCGCTGGGGCCGCCGCGTGCGAATCTGGTGGCACCTTCGCGCCTGTCTCG
CTGCTTTCGATAAGTCTCTAGCCATTTAAAATTTTTGATGACCTGCTGCGACGCTTTTTTTCTGGCAAGA
TAGTCTTGTAAATGCGGGCCAAGATCTGCACACTGGTATTTCGGTTTTTGGGGCCGCGGGCGGCGACGGG
GCCCGTGCGTCCCAGCGCACATGTTCGGCGAGGCGGGGCCTGCGAGCGCGGCCACCGAGAATCGGACGGG
GGTAGTCTCAAGCTGGCCGGCCTGCTCTGGTGCCTGGCCTCGCGCCGCCGTGTATCGCCCCGCCCTGGGC
GGCAAGGCTGGCCCGGTCGGCACCAGTTGCGTGAGCGGAAAGATGGCCGCTTCCCGGCCCTGCTGCAGGG
AGCTCAAAATGGAGGACGCGGCGCTCGGGAGAGCGGGCGGGTGAGTCACCCACACAAAGGAAAAGGGCCT
TTCCGTCCTCAGCCGTCGCTTCATGTGACTCCACGGAGTACCGGGCGCCGTCCAGGCACCTCGATTAGTT
CTCGAGCTTTTGGAGTACGTCGTCTTTAGGTTGGGGGGAGGGGTTTTATGCGATGGAGTTTCCCCACACT
GAGTGGGTGGAGACTGAAGTTAGGCCAGCTTGGCACTTGATGTAATTCTCCTTGGAATTTGCCCTTTTTG
AGTTTGGATCTTGGTTCATTCTCAAGCCTCAGACAGTGGTTCAAAGTTTTTTTCTTCCATTTCAGGTGTC
GTGAGGCTAGCCATATGATCGATTGATCAGCATTCTACGACGTGGCTGTCAGCTCCTAAGACAACTTGCG
CAAGAAGGGGATATCGGATCCCGGGACTAGTACGCGTTAAGTCGACAATCAACCTCTGGATTACAAAATT
TGTGAAAGATTGACTGGTATTCTTAACTATGTTGCTCCTTTTACGCTATGTGGATACGCTGCTTTAATGC
CTTTGTATCATGCTATTGCTTCCCGTATGGCTTTCATTTTCTCCTCCTTGTATAAATCCTGGTTGCTGTC
TCTTTATGAGGAGTTGTGGCCCGTTGTCAGGCAACGTGGCGTGGTGTGCACTGTGTTTGCTGACGCAACC
CCCACTGGTTGGGGCATTGCCACCACCTGTCAGCTCCTTTCCGGGACTTTCGCTTTCCCCCTCCCTATTG
CCACGGCGGAACTCATCGCCGCCTGCCTTGCCCGCTGCTGGACAGGGGCTCGGCTGTTGGGCACTGACAA
TTCCGTGGTGTTGTCGGGGAAATCATCGTCCTTTCCTTGGCTGCTCGCCTGTGTTGCCACCTGGATTCTG
CGCGGGACGTCCTTCTGCTACGTCCCTTCGGCCCTCAATCCAGCGGACCTTCCTTCCCGCGGCCTGCTGC
CGGCTCTGCGGCCTCTTCCGCGTCTTCGCCTTCGCCCTCAGACGAGTCGGATCTCCCTTTGGGCCGCCTC
CCCGCGTCGACTTTAAGACCAATGACTTACAAGGCAGCTGTAGATCTTAGCCACTTTTTAAAAGAAAAGG
GGGGACTGGAAGGGCTAATTCACTCCCAACGAAGACAAGATCTGCTTTTTGCTTGTACTGGGTCTCTCTG
GTTAGACCAGATCTGAGCCTGGGAGCTCTCTGGCTAACTAGGGAACCCACTGCTTAAGCCTCAATAAAGC
TTGCCTTGAGTGCTTCAAGTAGTGTGTGCCCGTCTGTTGTGTGACTCTGGTAACTAGAGATCCCTCAGAC
CCTTTTAGTCAGTGTGGAAAATCTCTAGCAGTACGTATAGTAGTTCATGTCATCTTATTATTCAGTATTT
ATAACTTGCAAAGAAATGAATATCAGAGAGTGAGAGGAACTTGTTTATTGCAGCTTATAATGGTTACAAA
TAAAGCAATAGCATCACAAATTTCACAAATAAAGCATTTTTTTCACTGCATTCTAGTTGTGGTTTGTCCA
AACTCATCAATGTATCTTATCATGTCTGGCTCTAGCTATCCCGCCCCTAACTCCGCCCATCCCGCCCCTA
ACTCCGCCCAGTTCCGCCCATTCTCCGCCCCATGGCTGACTAATTTTTTTTATTTATGCAGAGGCCGAGG
CCGCCTCGGCCTCTGAGCTATTCCAGAAGTAGTGAGGAGGCTTTTTTGGAGGCCTAGGGACGTACCCAAT
TCGCCCTATAGTGAGTCGTATTACGCGCGCTCACTGGCCGTCGTTTTACAACGTCGTGACTGGGAAAACC
CTGGCGTTACCCAACTTAATCGCCTTGCAGCACATCCCCCTTTCGCCAGCTGGCGTAATAGCGAAGAGGC
CCGCACCGATCGCCCTTCCCAACAGTTGCGCAGCCTGAATGGCGAATGGG
[124 nt withheld, positions 3061-3184]
C
[91 nt withheld, positions 3186-3276]
A
[49 nt withheld, positions 3278-3326]
CCTTTGACGTTGGAGTCCACGTTCTTT
[37 nt withheld, positions 3354-3390]
ACCCTATCTCGGTCTATTCTTTTGATTTATAAGGGATTTTGCCGATTTCGGCCTATTGGTTAAAAAATGA
GCTGATTTAACAAAAATTTAACGCGAATTTTAACAAAATATTAACGCTTACAATTTAGGTGGCACTTTTC
GGGGAAATGTGCGCGGAACCCCTATTTGTTTATTTTTCTAAATACATTCAAATATGTATCCGCTCATGAG
ACAATAACCCTGATAAATGCTTCAATAATATTGAAAAAGGAAGAGTATGAGTATTCAACATTTCCGTGTC
GCCCTTATTCCCTTTTTTGCGGCATTTTGCCTTCCTGTTTTTGCTCACCCAGAAACGCTGGTGAAAGTAA
AAGATGCTGAAGATCAGTTGGGTGCACGAGTGGGTTACATCGAACTGGATCTCAACAGCGGTAAGATCCT
TGAGAGTTTTCGCCCCGAAGAACGTTTTCCAATGATGAGCACTTTTAAAGTTCTGCTATGTGGCGCGGTA
TTATCCCGTATTGACGCCGGGCAAGAGCAACTCGGTCGCCGCATACACTATTCTCAGAATGACTTGGTTG
AGTACTCACCAGTCACAGAAAAGCATCTTACGGATGGCATGACAGTAAGAGAATTATGCAGTGCTGCCAT
AACCATGAGTGATAACACTGCGGCCAACTTACTTCTGACAACGATCGGAGGACCGAAGGAGCTAACCGCT
TTTTTGCACAACATGGGGGATCATGTAACTCGCCTTGATCGTTGGGAACCGGAGCTGAATGAAGCCATAC
CAAACGACGAGCGTGACACCACGATGCCTGTAGCAATGGCAACAACGTTGCGCAAACTATTAACTGGCGA
ACTACTTACTCTAGCTTCCCGGCAACAATTAATAGACTGGATGGAGGCGGATAAAGTTGCAGGACCACTT
CTGCGCTCGGCCCTTCCGGCTGGCTGGTTTATTGCTGATAAATCTGGAGCCGGTGAGCGTGGGTCTCGCG
GTATCATTGCAGCACTGGGGCCAGATGGTAAGCCCTCCCGTATCGTAGTTATCTACACGACGGGGAGTCA
GGCAACTATGGATGAACGAAATAGACAGATCGCTGAGATAGGTGCCTCACTGATTAAGCATTGGTAACTG
TCAGACCAAGTTTACTCATATATACTTTAGATTGATTTAAAACTTCATTTTTAATTTAAAAGGATCTAGG
TGAAGATCCTTTTTGATAATCTCATGACCAAAATCCCTTAACGTGAGTTTTCGTTCCACTGAGCGTCAGA
CCCCGTAGAAAAGATCAAAGGATCTTCTTGAGATCCTTTTTTTCTGCGCGTAATCTGCTGCTTGCAAACA
AAAAAACCACCGCTACCAGCGGTGGTTTGTTTGCCGGATCAAGAGCTACCAACTCTTTTTCCGAAGGTAA
CTGGCTTCAGCAGAGCGCAGATACCAAATACTGTTCTTCTAGTGTAGCCGTAGTTAGGCCACCACTTCAA
GAACTCTGTAGCACCGCCTACATACCTCGCTCTGCTAATCCTGTTACCAGTGGCTGCTGCCAGTGGCGAT
AAGTCGTGTCTTACCGGGTTGGACTCAAGACGATAGTTACCGGATAAGGCGCAGCGGTCGGGCTGAACGG
GGGGTTCGTGCACACAGCCCAGCTTGGAGCGAACGACCTACACCGAACTGAGATACCTACAGCGTGAGCT
ATGAGAAAGCGCCACGCTTCCCGAAGGGAGAAAGGCGGACAGGTATCCGGTAAGCGGCAGGGTCGGAACA
GGAGAGCGCACGAGGGAGCTTCCAGGGGGAAACGCCTGGTATCTTTATAGTCCTGTCGGGTTTCGCCACC
TCTGACTTGAGCGTCGATTTTTGTGATGCTCGTCAGGGGGGCGGAGCCTATGGAAAAACGCCAGCAACGC
GGCCTTTTTACGGTTCCTGGCCTTTTGCTGGCCTTTTGCTCACATGTTCTTTCCTGCGTTATCCCCTGAT
TCTGTGGATAACCGTATTACCGCCTTTGAGTGAGCTGATACCGCTCGCCGCAGCCGAACGACCGAGCGCA
GCGAGTCAGTGAGCGAGGAAGCGGAAGAGCGCCCAATACGCAAACCGCCTCTCCCCGCGCGTTGGCCGAT
TCATTAATGCAGCTGGCACGACAGGTTTCCCGACTGGAAAGCGGGCAGTGAGCGCAACGCAATTAATGTG
AGTTAGCTCACTCATTAGGCACCCCAGGCTTTACACTTTATGCTTCCGGCTCGTATGTTGTGTGGAATTG
TGAGCGGATAACAATTTCACACAGGAAACAGCTATGACCATGATTACGCCAAGCGCGCAATTAACCCTCA
CTAAAGGGAACAAAAGCTGGAGCTGCAAGCTTAATGTAGTCTTATGCAATACTCTTGTAGTCTTGCAACA
TGGTAACGATGAGTTAGCAACATGCCTTACAAGGAGAGAAAAAGCACCGTGCATGCCGATTGGTGGAAGT
AAGGTGGTACGATCGTGCCTTATTAGGAAGGCAACAGACGGGTCTGACATGGATTGGACGAACCACTGAA
TTGCCGCATTGCAGAGATATTGTATTTAAGTGCCTAGCTCGATACATAAACGGGTCTCTCTGGTTAGACC
AGATCTGAGCCTGGGAGCTCTCTGGCTAACTAGGGAACCCACTGCTTAAGCCTCAATAAAGCTTGCCTTG
AGTGCTTCAAGTAGTGTGTGCCCGTCTGTTGTGTGACTCTGGTAACTAGAGATCCCTCAGACCCTTTTAG
TCAGTGTGGAAAATCTCTAGCAGTGGCGCCCGAACAGGGACTTGAAAGCGAAAGGGAAACCAGAGGAGCT
CTCTCGACGCAGGACTCGGCTTGCTGAAGCGCGCACGGCAAGAGGCGAGGGGCGGCGACTGGTGAGTACG
CCAAAAATTTTGACTAGCGGAGGCTAGAAGGAGAGAGATGGGTGCGAGAGCGTCAGTATTAAGCGGGGGA
GAATTAGATCGCGATGGGAAAAAATTCGGTTAAGGCCAGGGGGAAAGAAAAAATATAAATTAAAACATAT
AGTATGGGCAAGCAGGGAGCTAGAACGATTCGCAGTTAATCCTGGCCTGTTAGAAACATCAGAAGGCTGT
AGACAAATACTGGGACAGCTACAACCATCCCTTCAGACAGGATCAGAAGAACTTAGATCATTATATAATA
CAGTAGCAACCCTCTATTGTGTGCATCAAAGGATAGAGATAAAAGACACCAAGGAAGCTTTAGACAAGAT
AGAGGAAGAGCAAAACAAAAGTAAGACCACCGCACAGCAAGCGGCCGCTGATCTTCAGACCTGGAGGAGG
AGATATGAGGGACAATTGGAGAAGTGAATTATATAAATATAAAGTAGTAAAAATTGAACCATTAGGAGTA
GCACCCACCAAGGCAAAGAGAAGAGTGGTGCAGAGAGAAAAAAGAGCAGTGGGAATAGGAGCTTTGTTCC
TTGGGTTCTTGGGAGCAGCAGGAAGCACTATGGGCGCAGCGTCAATGACGCTGACGGTACAGGCCAGACA
ATTATTGTCTGGTATAGTGCAGCAGCAGAACAATTTGCTGAGGGCTATTGAGGCGCAACAGCATCTGTTG
CAACTCACAGTCTGGGGCATCAAGCAGCTCCAGGCAAGAATCCTGGCTGTGGAAAGATACCTAAAGGATC
AACAGCTCCTGGGGATTTGGGGTTGCTCTGGAAAACTCATTTGCACCACTGCTGTGCCTTGGAATGCTAG
TTGGAGTAATAAATCTCTGGAACAGATTTGGAATCACACGACCTGGATGGAGTGGGACAGAGAAATTAAC
AATTACACAAGCTTAATACACTCCTTAATTGAAGAATCGCAAAACCAGCAAGAAAAGAATGAACAAGAAT
TATTGGAATTAGATAAATGGGCAAGTTTGTGGAATTGGTTTAACATAACAAATTGGCTGTGGTATATAAA
ATTATTCATAATGATAGTAGGAGGCTTGGTAGGTTTAAGAATAGTTTTTGCTGTACTTTCTATAGTGAAT
AGAGTTAGGCAGGGATATTCACCATTATCGTTTCAGACCCACCTCCCAACCCCGAGGGGACCCATGCATT
GCATCTCAATTAGTCAGCAACCAGGTGTGGAAAGTCCCCAGGCTCCCCAGCAGGCAGAAGTATGCAAAGC
ATGCGTCTCAATTAGTCAGCAACCATAGTCCCGCCCCTAACTCCGCCCATCCCGCCCCTAACTCCGCCCA
GTTCCGCCCATTCTCCGCCCCATGGCTGACTAATTTTTTTTATTTATGCAGAGGCCGAGGCCGCCTCGGC
CTCTGAGCTATTCCAGAAGTAGTGAGGAGGCTTTTTTGGAGGCCTAGGCTTTTGCAAAAAGCTTTCTAGA
GGTACCACCGGAGCTTACCATGACCGAGTACAAGCCCACGGTGCGCCTCGCCACCCGCGACGACGTCCCC
AGGGCCGTACGCACCCTCGCCGCCGCGTTCGCCGACTACCCCGCCACGCGCCACACCGTCGATCCGGACC
GCCACATCGAGCGGGTCACCGAGCTGCAAGAACTCTTCCTCACGCGCGTCGGGCTCGACATCGGCAAGGT
GTGGGTCGCGGACGACGGCGCCGCCGTGGCGGTCTGGACCACGCCGGAGAGCGTCGAAGCGGGGGCGGTG
TTCGCCGAGATCGGCCCGCGCATGGCCGAGTTGAGCGGTTCCCGGCTGGCCGCGCAGCAACAGATGGAAG
GCCTCCTGGCGCCGCACCGGCCCAAGGAGCCCGCGTGGTTCCTGGCCACCGTCGGCGTCTCGCCCGACCA
CCAGGGCAAGGGTCTGGGCAGCGCCGTCGTGCTCCCCGGAGTGGAGGCGGCCGAGCGCGCCGGGGTGCCC
GCCTTCCTGGAGACCTCCGCGCCCCGCAACCTCCCCTTCTACGAGCGGCTCGGCTTCACCGTCACCGCCG
ACGTCGAGGTGCCCGAAGGACCGCGCACCTGGTGCATGACCCGCAAGCCCGGTGCCAGTTAACG
